>Addgene plasmid #17542 | RS314 | addgene partial sequence | sequence record 23370 | 17542 with M13 rev
GGGAACAAAGCTGGTACCGGGCCCCCCCTCGAGGTCGACGGTATCGATAAGCTTGATATCGAATTCCTGC
AGCCCGGGGGATCCACTAGTTCTAGAGCGGCCGCCACCGCGGTGGAGCTCCAATTCGCCCTATAGTGAGT
CGTATTACAATTCACTGGCCGTCGTTTTACAACGTCGTGACTGGGAAAACCCTGGCGTTACCCAACTTAA
TCGCCTTGCAGCACATCCCCCTTTCGCCAGCTGGCGTAATAGCGAAGAGGCCCGCACCGATCGCCCTTCC
CAACAGTTGCGCAGCCTGAATGGCGAATGG
[124 nt withheld, positions 311-434]
C
[91 nt withheld, positions 436-526]
A
[49 nt withheld, positions 528-576]
CCTTTGACGTTGGAGTCCACGTTCTTT
[37 nt withheld, positions 604-640]
ACCCTATCTCGGTCTATTCTTTTGATTTATAAAGGATTTTGCCGATTTCGGCCTATTGGTTAAAAAATGA
GCTGATTTAACAAAAATTTAACGCGAATTTTAACAAAATATTAACGCTTACAATTTCCTGATGCGGTATT
TTCTCCTTACGCATCTGTGC
