[The description below was written by a language model from this plasmid's Addgene catalogue record.]
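Description:
RS314 is an empty yeast shuttle vector built on the pRS314 backbone, listed at about 4.8 kb and classified as a yeast expression vector. It carries no insert; the record designates it purely as an empty backbone into which fragments are introduced by restriction enzyme cloning. In bacteria it is selected with ampicillin and is recorded as low copy, while in yeast it is maintained through the TRP1 auxotrophic marker, which complements tryptophan auxotrophy in trp1 host strains and allows selection on medium lacking tryptophan.

No feature table accompanies the entry, so the origins of replication, any promoter or terminator, and the layout of the cloning site are not stated. By general knowledge, the pRS31x series are centromeric (CEN/ARS) plasmids that persist at roughly one or a few copies per yeast cell and segregate stably. They normally supply a polylinker rather than a built-in yeast promoter, so expression usually depends on regulatory sequences brought in with the cloned fragment. Whether this particular deposit matches the standard pRS314 in every detail cannot be confirmed from the record.

The associated publication concerns a gene able to regulate p53 activity in yeast, which suggests the plasmid served as a TRP1-marked carrier or matched empty-vector control in yeast genetic experiments. More generally, a vector of this type suits low-copy, near-physiological gene dosage, complementation tests, and co-transformation with plasmids bearing other auxotrophic markers.
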