Addgene plasmid #17542: RS314
Purpose: (Empty Backbone)
Depositing lab: Bert Vogelstein. Depositing organization: Johns Hopkins University and School of Medicine. Publication: PAK1, a gene that can regulate p53 activity in yeast. Thiagalingam S, Kinzler KW, Vogelstein B. Proc Natl Acad Sci U S A. 1995 Jun 20. 92(13):6062-6. 10.1073/pnas.92.13.6062 PubMed 7597081.
Backbone
  Vector backbone: pRS314
  Backbone size (bp): 4800
  Vector type: Yeast Expression
  Selectable markers: TRP1
Growth in bacteria
  Bacterial resistance: Ampicillin, 100 μg/mL
  Growth temperature: 37°C
  Growth strain: DH5alpha
  Copy number: Low Copy
Gene/Insert
  Gene/Insert name: None
  Cloning method: Restriction Enzyme
  Sequencing primers: 5′ na
Terms and licenses: Academic/Nonprofit Terms; Industry Terms: Not Available to Industry
How to cite: RS314 was a gift from Bert Vogelstein (Addgene plasmid # 17542 ; http://n2t.net/addgene:17542 ; RRID:Addgene_17542)
